Addgene plasmid #169179: pBIG1c_nsp8 (SARS-CoV-2)
Purpose: Baculoviral transfer vector to express untagged nsp8 (SARS-CoV-2) in insect cells
Depositing lab: John Diffley. Depositing organization: Francis Crick Institute. Publication: Identifying SARS-CoV-2 antiviral compounds by screening for small molecule inhibitors of nsp12/7/8 RNA-dependent RNA polymerase. Bertolin AP, Weissmann F, Zeng J, Posse V, Milligan JC, Canal B, Ulferts R, Wu M, Drury LS, Howell M, Beale R, Diffley JFX. Biochem J. 2021 Jul 16;478(13):2425-2443. doi: 10.1042/BCJ20210200. PubMed 34198323.
Backbone
  Vector backbone: pBIG1c (biGBac)
  Vector type: Insect Expression
  Selectable markers: Gentamicin
Growth in bacteria
  Bacterial resistance: Ampicillin and Spectinomycin, 100 & 50 μg/mL
  Growth temperature: 37°C
  Growth strain: DH5alpha
  Copy number: Unknown
Gene/Insert
  Gene/Insert name: nsp8 (alt name: SARS-CoV-2 nsp8)
  Species: Synthetic; SARS-CoV-2
  Mutation: Codon optimised for insect cells (Spodoptera frugiperda)
  Entrez Gene: ORF1ab (a.k.a. GU280_gp01)
  Promoter: Polyhedrin
  Tag / fusion protein: untagged
  Cloning method: Gibson Cloning
  Sequencing primers: 5′ TCAACAGGTTGAACTGCTGATC; 3′ GGTGTAGCGTCGTAAGCTAATAC
Terms and licenses: Academic/Nonprofit Terms; Industry Terms: Not Available to Industry
Depositor comments: Baculovirus generation using Tn7 transposition (Bac-to-Bac).
How to cite: pBIG1c_nsp8 (SARS-CoV-2) was a gift from John Diffley (Addgene plasmid # 169179 ; http://n2t.net/addgene:169179 ; RRID:Addgene_169179)
