[The description below was written by a language model from this plasmid's Addgene catalogue record and pLannotate feature annotations shown in this document.]
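Description:
pBIG1c_nsp8 (SARS-CoV-2) is a baculoviral transfer vector built on the pBIG1c backbone of the biGBac system, designed to produce untagged SARS-CoV-2 nsp8 in insect cells. In E. coli it is maintained through a high-copy ColE1/pUC-type origin and selected with ampicillin (β-lactamase) and spectinomycin (aadA). An f1 origin is also annotated, along with a short fragment of an R6K γ origin and a loxP site that appear to be remnants of the donor cassette architecture.

The payload is a synthetic nsp8 coding sequence, codon-optimised for Spodoptera frugiperda and inserted by Gibson assembly. It is driven by the Autographa californica polyhedrin promoter, a very late baculoviral promoter that gives strong expression in infected insect cells, and is followed by an SV40 polyadenylation signal. An HSV TK poly(A) signal sits upstream of the promoter. The annotation tool matches the roughly 600-nt open reading frame to the SARS-CoV-2 replicase polyprotein (ORF1a/ORF1ab). The accompanying functional text about nsp10 is generic to that polyprotein entry rather than a description of this insert, which the catalogue identifies as nsp8.

The expression cassette and a gentamicin acetyltransferase gene lie between the Tn7R and Tn7L ends, forming a mini-Tn7 element. As the depositor notes, recombinant baculovirus is generated by Tn7 transposition into a bacmid (Bac-to-Bac), with gentamicin marking the transposed segment. The associated work concerns the nsp12/7/8 RNA-dependent RNA polymerase and screening for small-molecule inhibitors, so this construct is suited to supplying the nsp8 cofactor for that purpose.
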