Features (pLannotate 1.2.2; 21 found; start..end, strand, type, name):
    324..352     -  promoter       Pc promoter: intI1 (promoter lies within the coding sequence); class 1 integron promoter
    330..692     -  CDS            YPR2_ECOLX (fragment): Protein predicted: Swiss-Prot protein existence level 4. From Escherichia coli.
    692..719     -  rep_origin     R6K γ ori (fragment): γ replication origin from E. coli plasmid R6K; requires the R6K initiator protein pi for replication
    748..781     +  protein_bind   loxP: Cre-mediated recombination occurs in the 8-bp core sequence (GCATACAT). Cre recombinase
    871..919     +  polyA_signal   HSV TK poly(A) signal: herpes simplex virus thymidine kinase polyadenylation signal (Cole and Stacy, 1985)
   1014..1105    +  promoter       polyhedrin promoter: polh from Autographa californica; promoter for the baculovirus polyhedrin gene
   1149..1751    +  CDS            R1A_SARS2 (fragment): Experimental evidence at protein level: Swiss-Prot protein existence level 1. [Non-structural protein 10]: Plays a pivotal role in viral transcription by stimulating both nsp14 3'-5' exoribonuclease and nsp16 2'-O-methyltransferase activities. Therefore plays an essential role in viral mRNAs cap methylation. From Severe acute respiratory syndrome coronavirus 2 (2019-nCoV) (SARS-CoV-2).
   1778..1861    +  CDS            large T antigen (fragment): large T antigen from SV40 (simian virus 40)
   1884..2018    +  polyA_signal   SV40 poly(A) signal: SV40 polyadenylation signal
   2047..2096    +  CDS            SET1 (fragment): solubility-enhancement tag derived from T7 phage gene 10B
   2333..2498    -  mobile_element Tn7L: mini-Tn7 element (left end of the Tn7 transposon) Tn7
   2793..2873    -  CDS            int (fragment): INT2_ECOLX - Protein inferred from homology: Swiss-Prot protein existence level 3. Putative integrase believed to be involved in the insertion of antibiotic resistance genes into plasmids and transposons. From Escherichia coli.
   2959..3015    +  CDS            GmR (fragment): gentamycin acetyltransferase; aacC1; confers resistance to gentamycin
   3022..3813    +  CDS            SmR: aminoglycoside adenylyltransferase (Murphy, 1985); aadA; confers resistance to spectinomycin and streptomycin
   3854..4308    +  rep_origin     f1 ori (sequence partly withheld): f1 bacteriophage origin of replication; arrow indicates direction of (+) strand synthesis
   4334..4438    +  promoter       AmpR promoter: bla
   4439..5299    +  CDS            AmpR: β-lactamase; bla; confers resistance to ampicillin, carbenicillin, and related antibiotics
   5470..6058    +  rep_origin     ori: high-copy-number ColE1/pMB1/pBR322/pUC origin of replication
   6244..6295    -  misc_feature   bom (fragment): basis of mobility region from pBR322
   6363..6587    -  mobile_element Tn7R: mini-Tn7 element (right end of the Tn7 transposon) Tn7
   6654..135     -  CDS            GmR (across the origin): gentamycin acetyltransferase; aacC1; confers resistance to gentamycin
>Addgene plasmid #169179 | pBIG1c_nsp8 (SARS-CoV-2) | addgene full sequence | sequence record 334000 | Addgene NGS Result
ATCAAGAGCAGCCCGCATGGATTTGACTTGGTCAGGGCCGAGCCTACATGTGCGAATGATGCCCATACTT
GAGCCACCTAACTTTGTTTTAGGGCGACTGCCCTGCTGCGTAACATCGTTGCTGCTGCGTAACATCGTTG
CTGCTCCATAACATCAAACATCGACCCACGGCGTAACGCGCTTGCTGCTTGGATGCCCGAGGCATAGACT
GTACAAAAAAACAGTCATAACAAGCCATGAAAACCGCCACTGCGCCGTTACCACCGCTGCGTTCGGTCAA
GGTTCTGGACCAGTTGCGTGAGCGCATACGCTACTTGCATTACAGTTTACGAACCGAACAGGCTTATGTC
AACTGGGTTTGTGCCTTCATCCGTTTCCACGGTGTGCGTCACCCGGCAACCTTGGGCAGCAGCGAAGTCG
AGGCATTTCTGTCCTGGCTGGCGAACGAGCGCAAGGTTTCGGTCTCCACGCATCGTCAGGCATTGGCGGC
CTTGCTGTTCTTCTACGGCAAGGTGCTGTGCACGGATCTGCCCTTGCTTCAGGAGATCGGTAGACCTCGG
CCGTCGCGGCGCTTGCCGGTGGTGCTGACCCCGGATGAAGTGGTTCGCATCCTCGGTTTTCTGGAAGGCG
AGCATCGTTTGTTCGCCCAGGACTCTAGCTATAGTTCTAGTGGTTGGCTACAGCTTTGTTTGTACTATCA
ACAGGTTGAACTGCTGATCAACAGATCCTCTACGCGGCCGCGGTACCATAACTTCGTATAGCATACATTA
TACGAAGTTATCTGGGTTTAAACTGGATACTATTGCACGTTTTTATCGAGGCTAACTGAAACACGGAAGG
AGACAATACCGGAAGGAACCCGCGCTATGACGGCAATAAAAAGACAGAATAAAACGCACGGGTGTTGGGT
CGTTTGTTCATAAACGCGGGGTTCGGTCCCAGGGCTGGCACTCTGTCAAGTGAACGCTCTATGGTCTAAA
GATTTAAATCGACCTACTCCGGAATATTAATAGATCATGGAGATAATTAAAATGATAACCATCTCGCAAA
TAAATAAGTATTTTACTGTTTTCGTAACAGTTTTGTAATAAAAAAACCTATAAATATTCTGGATTATTCA
TACCGTCCCACCATCGGGCGCGGATCCAGCCACCATGGCTATCGCTTCCGAGTTCTCCTCTCTGCCCTCC
TACGCTGCTTTCGCTACCGCTCAAGAGGCTTACGAGCAGGCTGTGGCTAACGGCGACTCTGAGGTGGTGC
TGAAGAAGCTGAAAAAGTCCCTGAACGTGGCCAAGTCCGAGTTCGACCGTGACGCTGCTATGCAGCGCAA
GCTCGAGAAGATGGCTGACCAGGCTATGACCCAGATGTACAAGCAGGCTCGTTCCGAGGACAAGCGTGCT
AAAGTGACCTCCGCTATGCAGACCATGCTGTTCACCATGCTCCGCAAGCTGGACAACGACGCTCTGAACA
ACATCATCAACAACGCTCGTGACGGTTGCGTGCCCCTGAACATCATCCCTCTGACCACCGCTGCTAAGCT
GATGGTGGTCATCCCCGACTACAACACCTACAAGAACACTTGCGACGGCACCACCTTCACCTACGCTTCC
GCTCTGTGGGAGATCCAGCAAGTGGTGGACGCTGACTCCAAGATCGTGCAGCTGTCCGAGATCTCCATGG
ACAACTCTCCCAACCTGGCTTGGCCCCTGATCGTGACTGCTCTGCGTGCTAACTCCGCTGTGAAGCTGCA
GTAAAAGCTTGTCGAGAAGTACTAGAGGATCATAATCAGCCATACCACATTTGTAGAGGTTTTACTTGCT
TTAAAAAACCTCCCACACCTCCCCCTGAACCTGAAACATAAAATGAATGCAATTGTTGTTGTTAACTTGT
TTATTGCAGCTTATAATGGTTACAAATAAAGCAATAGCATCACAAATTTCACAAATAAAGCATTTTTTTC
ACTGCATTCTAGTTGTGGTTTGTCCAAACTCATCAATGTATCTTATCATGTCTGGATCTGATCACTGCTT
GAGCCTAGAAGATCCGGCTGCTAACAAAGCCCGAAAGGAAGCTGAGTTGGCTGCTGCCACCGCTGAGCAA
TAACTATCATAACCATTTAAATAAATCTATATCTCAATCGGGGTTACGTCGATACCCCACCGAGACCCCA
TTGGGACCAATACGCCCGCGTTTCTTCCTTTTCCCCACCCCAACCCCCAAGTTCGGGTGAAGGCCCAGGG
CTCGCAGCCAACGTCGGGGCGGCAAGCCCTGCCATAGCCACTACGGGTTAATTAAAAACCTAATGATGCC
TGATGTTTAAACAGGAGATCCGAACCAGATAAGTGAAATCTAGTTCCAAACTATTTTGTCATTTTTAATT
TTCGTATTAGCTTACGACGCTACACCCAGTTCCCATCTATTTTGTCACTCTTCCCTAAATAATCCTTAAA
AACTCCATTTCCACCCCTCCCAGTTCCCAACTATTTTGTCCGCCCACAGCGGGGCATTTTTCTTCCTGTT
ATGTTTTTAATCAAACATCCTGCCAACTCCATGTGACAAACCGTCATCTTCGGCTACTTTTTCTCTGTCA
CAGAATGAAAATTTTTCTGTCATCTCTTCGTTATTAATGTTTGTAATTGACTGAATATCAACGCTTATTT
GCAGCCTGAACTGGGAGGCAGAATAAATGATCATATCGTCAATTATTACCTCCACGGGGAGAGCCTGAGC
AAACTGGCCTCAGGCATTTGAGAAGCACACGGTCACACTGCTTCCGGTAGTCAATAAACCGGTAAGTAGC
GTATGCGCTCACGCAACTGGTCCAGAACCTTGACCGAACGCAGCGGTGGTAACGGCGCAGTGGCGGTTTT
CATGGCTTGTTATGACTGTTTTTTTGGGGTACAGTCTATGCCTCGGGCATCCAAGCAGCAAGCGCGTTAC
GCCGTGGGTCGATGTTTGATGTTATGGAGCAGCAACGATGTTACGCAGCAGGGCAGTCGCCCTAAAACAA
AGTTAAACATCATGAGGGAAGCGGTGATCGCCGAAGTATCGACTCAACTATCAGAGGTAGTTGGCGTCAT
CGAGCGCCATCTCGAACCGACGTTGCTGGCCGTACATTTGTACGGCTCCGCAGTGGATGGCGGCCTGAAG
CCACACAGTGATATTGATTTGCTGGTTACGGTGACCGTAAGGCTTGATGAAACAACGCGGCGAGCTTTGA
TCAACGACCTTTTGGAAACTTCGGCTTCCCCTGGAGAGAGCGAGATTCTCCGCGCTGTAGAAGTCACCAT
TGTTGTGCACGACGACATCATTCCGTGGCGTTATCCAGCTAAGCGCGAACTGCAATTTGGAGAATGGCAG
CGCAATGACATTCTTGCAGGTATCTTCGAGCCAGCCACGATCGACATTGATCTGGCTATCTTGCTGACAA
AAGCAAGAGAACATAGCGTTGCCTTGGTAGGTCCAGCGGCGGAGGAACTCTTTGATCCGGTTCCTGAACA
GGATCTATTTGAGGCGCTAAATGAAACCTTAACGCTATGGAACTCGCCGCCCGACTGGGCTGGCGATGAG
CGAAATGTAGTGCTTACGTTGTCCCGCATTTGGTACAGCGCAGTAACCGGCAAAATCGCGCCGAAGGATG
TCGCTGCCGACTGGGCAATGGAGCGCCTGCCGGCCCAGTATCAGCCCGTCATACTTGAAGCTAGACAGGC
TTATCTTGGACAAGAAGAAGATCGCTTGGCCTCGCGCGCAGATCAGTTGGAAGAATTTGTCCACTACGTG
AAAGGCGAGATCACCAAGGTAGTCGGCAAATAATGTCTAACAATTCGTTCAAGCCGACGGATTGGCGAAT
GGG
[124 nt withheld, positions 3854-3977]
C
[91 nt withheld, positions 3979-4069]
A
[49 nt withheld, positions 4071-4119]
CCTTTGACGTTGGAGTCCACGTTCTT
[37 nt withheld, positions 4146-4182]
ACCCTATCTCGGTCTATTCTTTTGATTTATAAGGGATTTTGCCGATTTCGGCCTATTGGTTAAAAAATGA
GCTGATTTAACAAAAATTTAACGCGAATTTTAACAAAATATTAACGCTTACAATTTAGGTGGCACTTTTC
GGGGAAATGTGCGCGGAACCCCTATTTGTTTATTTTTCTAAATACATTCAAATATGTATCCGCTCATGAG
ACAATAACCCTGATAAATGCTTCAATAATATTGAAAAAGGAAGAGTATGAGTATTCAACATTTCCGTGTC
GCCCTTATTCCCTTTTTTGCGGCATTTTGCCTTCCTGTTTTTGCTCACCCAGAAACGCTGGTGAAAGTAA
AAGATGCTGAAGATCAGTTGGGTGCACGAGTGGGTTACATCGAACTGGATCTCAACAGCGGTAAGATCCT
TGAGAGTTTTCGCCCCGAAGAACGTTTTCCAATGATGAGCACTTTTAAAGTTCTGCTATGTGGCGCGGTA
TTATCCCGTATTGACGCCGGGCAAGAGCAACTCGGTCGCCGCATACACTATTCTCAGAATGACTTGGTTG
AGTACTCACCAGTCACAGAAAAGCATCTTACGGATGGCATGACAGTAAGAGAATTATGCAGTGCTGCCAT
AACCATGAGTGATAACACTGCGGCCAACTTACTTCTGACAACGATCGGAGGACCGAAGGAGCTAACCGCT
TTTTTGCACAACATGGGGGATCATGTAACTCGCCTTGATCGTTGGGAACCGGAGCTGAATGAAGCCATAC
CAAACGACGAGCGTGACACCACGATGCCTGTAGCAATGGCAACAACGTTGCGCAAACTATTAACTGGCGA
ACTACTTACTCTAGCTTCCCGGCAACAATTAATAGACTGGATGGAGGCGGATAAAGTTGCAGGACCACTT
CTGCGCTCGGCCCTTCCGGCTGGCTGGTTTATTGCTGATAAATCTGGAGCCGGTGAGCGTGGGTCTCGCG
GTATCATTGCAGCACTGGGGCCAGATGGTAAGCCCTCCCGTATCGTAGTTATCTACACGACGGGGAGTCA
GGCAACTATGGATGAACGAAATAGACAGATCGCTGAGATAGGTGCCTCACTGATTAAGCATTGGTAACTG
TCAGACCAAGTTTACTCATATATACTTTAGATTGATTTAAAACTTCATTTTTAATTTAAAAGGATCTAGG
TGAAGATCCTTTTTGATAATCTCATGACCAAAATCCCTTAACGTGAGTTTTCGTTCCACTGAGCGTCAGA
CCCCGTAGAAAAGATCAAAGGATCTTCTTGAGATCCTTTTTTTCTGCGCGTAATCTGCTGCTTGCAAACA
AAAAAACCACCGCTACCAGCGGTGGTTTGTTTGCCGGATCAAGAGCTACCAACTCTTTTTCCGAAGGTAA
CTGGCTTCAGCAGAGCGCAGATACCAAATACTATTCTTCTAGTGTAGCCGTAGTTAGGCCACCACTTCAA
GAACTCTGTAGCACCGCCTACATACCTCGCTCTGCTAATCCTGTTACCAGTGGCTGCTGCCAGTGGCGAT
AAGTCGTGTCTTACCGGGTTGGACTCAAGACGATAGTTACCGGATAAGGCGCAGCGGTCGGGCTGAACGG
GGGGTTCGTGCACACAGCCCAGCTTGGAGCGAACGACCTACACCGAACTGAGATACCTACAGCGTGAGCT
ATGAGAAAGCGCCACGCTTCCCGAAGGGAGAAAGGCGGACAGGTATCCGGTAAGCGGCAGGGTCGGAACA
GGAGAGCGCACGAGGGAGCTTCCAGGGGGAAACGCCTGGTATCTTTATAGTCCTGTCGGGTTTCGCCACC
TCTGACTTGAGCGTCGATTTTTGTGATGCTCGTCAGGGGGGCGGAGCCTATGGAAAAACGCCAGCAACGC
GGCCTTTTTACGGTTCCTGGCCTTTTGCTGGCCTTTTGCTCACATGTTCTTTCCTGCGTTATCCCCTGAT
TCTGTGGATAACCGTATTACCGCCTTTGAGTGAGCTGATACCGCTCGCCGCAGCCGAACGACCGAGCGCA
GCGAGTCAGTGAGCGAGGAAGCGGAAGAGCGCCTGATGCGGTATTTTCTCCTTACGCATCTGTGCGGTAT
TTCACACCGCATAGACCAGCCGCGTAACCTGGCAAAATCGGTTACGGTTGAGTAATAAATGGATGCCCTG
CGTAAGCGGGTGTGGGCGGACAATAAAGTCTTAAACTGAACAAAATAGATCTAAACTATGACAATAAAGT
CTTAAACTAGACAGAATAGTTGTAAACTGAAATCAGTCCAGTTATGCTGTGAAAAAGCATACTGGACTTT
TGTTATGGCTAAAGCAAACTCTTCATTTTCTGAAGTGCAAATTGCCCGTCGTATTAAAGAGGGGCGTGGC
CAAGGGCATGGTAAAGACTATATTCGCGGCGTTGTGACAATTTACCGAACAACTCCGCGGCCGGGAAGCC
GATCTCGGCTTGAACGAATTGTTAGGTGGCGGTACTTGGGTCGATATCAAAGTGCATCACTTCTTCCCGT
ATGCCCAACTTTGTATAGAGAGCCACTGCGGGATCGTCACCGTAATCTGCTTGCACGTAGATCACATAAG
CACCAAGCGCGTTGGCCTCATGCTTGAGGAGATTGATGAGCGCGGTGGCAATGCCCTGCCTCCGGTGCTC
GCCGGAGACTGCGAGATCATAGATATAGATCTCACTACGCGGCTGCTCAAACTTGGGCAGAACGTAAGCC
GCGAGAGCGCCAACAACCGCTTCTTGGTCGAAGGCAGCAAGCGCGATGAATGTCTTACTACGGAGCAAGT
TCCCGAGGTAATCGGAGTCCGGCTGATGTTGGGAGTAGGTGGCTACGTCTCCGAACTCACGACCGAAAAG
